Addgene plasmid #159799: pMDJ12 - pEXP[Peft-3 | mNeonGreen (NLS) | tbb-2 UTR]
Purpose: Expression construct with ubiquitous expression to test fluorescence level on microscope
Depositing lab: Christian Froekjaer-Jensen. Depositing organization: King Abdullah University of Science and Technology (KAUST). Publication: Engineering rules that minimize germline silencing of transgenes in simple extrachromosomal arrays in C. elegans. Aljohani MD, El Mouridi S, Priyadarshini M, Vargas-Velazquez AM, Frokjaer-Jensen C. Nat Commun. 2020 Dec 9;11(1):6300. doi: 10.1038/s41467-020-19898-0. PubMed 33298957.
Backbone
  Vector backbone: pDEST R4-R3
  Vector type: Worm Expression
Growth in bacteria
  Bacterial resistance: Ampicillin, 100 μg/mL
  Growth temperature: 37°C
  Growth strain: DH5alpha
  Copy number: High Copy
Gene/Insert
  Gene/Insert name: pEXP[Peft-3 | mNeonGreen (NLS) | tbb-2 UTR]
  Species: C. elegans (nematode)
  Mutation: Not applicable
  Cloning method: Gateway Cloning
Terms and licenses: Academic/Nonprofit Terms; Industry Terms: Not Available to Industry
Depositor comments: See www.wormbuilder.org for more information.
How to cite: pMDJ12 - pEXP[Peft-3 | mNeonGreen (NLS) | tbb-2 UTR] was a gift from Christian Froekjaer-Jensen (Addgene plasmid # 159799 ; http://n2t.net/addgene:159799 ; RRID:Addgene_159799)
