[The description below was written by a language model from this plasmid's Addgene catalogue record and pLannotate feature annotations shown in this document.]
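Description:
pMDJ12 is a C. elegans expression plasmid of about 4.5 kb, assembled by three-fragment Gateway cloning into the pDEST R4-R3 destination backbone. It is maintained in E. coli as a high-copy plasmid through a ColE1/pUC-type origin and is selected with ampicillin via the β-lactamase gene and its native promoter. The annotated fragments of lacZα, bom and rop are backbone remnants with no role in the worm expression cassette.

The payload is a single transcription unit whose three modules are separated by the attB4, attB1, attB2 and attB3 scars left by the multisite Gateway reaction. The first slot holds the eft-3 promoter, from the worm elongation factor 1α gene, which drives broad, ubiquitous expression. The second slot carries the coding sequence for mNeonGreen, a bright, rapidly maturing monomeric green/yellow fluorescent protein derived from Branchiostoma lanceolatum. It is fused at its C-terminus to a nuclear localization signal annotated as a fragment of the EGL-13 NLS, which concentrates the signal in nuclei and makes individual cells easier to score. The third slot supplies the tbb-2 (β-tubulin) 3′ UTR and terminator, a commonly used element that is permissive for expression in the germline as well as the soma.

According to the record, the construct is a ubiquitously expressed reporter for testing fluorescence levels on a microscope. It was deposited with a study of design rules that reduce germline silencing of transgenes carried on simple extrachromosomal arrays in C. elegans. The record lists no worm selection marker on the plasmid.
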