Features (pLannotate 1.2.2; 14 found; start..end, strand, type, name):
     37..57      +  protein_bind   attB4: mutant version of attB; core recombination site for the Gateway® BP reaction BP Clonase™
     58..657     +  promoter       eft-3 promoter: eft-3; promoter for the C. elegans elongation factor 1α gene (Mitrovich and Anderson, 2000)
    684..704     +  protein_bind   attB1: mutant version of attB; core recombination site for the Gateway® BP reaction BP Clonase™
    784..1635    +  CDS            mNeonGreen: mNeonGreen is a basic (constitutively fluorescent) green/yellow fluorescent protein published in 2013, derived from Branchiostoma lanceolatum. It is reported to be a very rapidly-maturing monomer with moderate acid sensitivity.
   1635..1707    +  CDS            EGL-13 NLS (fragment): nuclear localization signal from the C. elegans EGL-13 transcription factor (Lyssenko et al., 2007)
   1718..1738    -  protein_bind   attB2: mutant version of attB; core recombination site for the Gateway® BP reaction BP Clonase™
   1744..2067    +  terminator     tbb-2 terminator: tbb-2; transcription terminator for the C. elegans tubulin beta-2 gene
   2071..2091    -  protein_bind   attB3: mutant version of attB; core recombination site for the Gateway® BP reaction BP Clonase™
   2095..2252    +  CDS            lacZα (fragment): LacZα fragment of β-galactosidase; lacZ fragment
   2258..2357    -  misc_feature   bom (fragment): basis of mobility region from pBR322
   2459..2494    -  CDS            rop (fragment): Rop protein, which maintains plasmids at low copy number; rop
   2589..2693    +  promoter       AmpR promoter: bla
   2694..3554    +  CDS            AmpR: β-lactamase; bla; confers resistance to ampicillin, carbenicillin, and related antibiotics
   3725..4313    +  rep_origin     ori: high-copy-number ColE1/pMB1/pBR322/pUC origin of replication
>Addgene plasmid #159799 | pMDJ12 - pEXP[Peft-3 | mNeonGreen (NLS) | tbb-2 UTR] | addgene full sequence | sequence record 315633 | Addgene NGS Result
CAGGAAACAGCTATGACCATGATTACGCCAAGCTATCAACTTTGTATAGAAAAGTTGGCACCTTTGGTCT
TTTATTGTCAACTTCCATTGGTTCTTCCATTGTTTCTGTTAAATTAATGAATTTTTCATAAAATAAAGAC
ATTATACAATATAAAAATGAAGAATTTATTGAAAATAAACTGCCAGAGAGAAAAAGTATGCAACACTCCC
GCCGAGAGTGTTTGAAATGGTGTACGGTACATTTTCGTGCTAGGAGTTAGATGTGCAGGCAGCAACGAGA
GGGGGAGAGATTTTTTTGGGCCTTGTGAAATTAACGTGAGTTTTCTGGTCATCTGACTAATCATGTTGGT
TTTTTGTTGGTTTATTTTGTTTTTATCTTTGTTTTTATCCAGATTAGGAAATTTAAATTTTATGAATTTA
TAATGAGGTCAAACATTCAGTCCCAGCGTTTTTCCTGTTCTCACTGTTTAGTCGAATTTTTATTTTAGGC
TTTCAACAAATGTTCTAACTGTCTTATTTGTGACCTCACTTTTTATATTTTTTTAATTTTTAAAAATATT
AGAAGTTTCTAGGATAATTTTTTCGACTTTTATTCTCTCTACCGTCCGCACTCTTCTTACTTTTAAATTA
AATTGTTTTTTTTTCAGTTGGGAAACACTTTGCTCACTCCGTAGCAGCCATGGCAAGTTTGTACAAAAAA
GCAGGCTCGGGATCCCCAAAGAAGAAGCGTAAGGTGTCCAAGGTAACACTTAGTTTTTGTTGCTCTGTTT
AAAAATTAATTTTAAGGGAGAGGAGGACAACATGGCCTCCCTCCCAGCCACCCACGAGCTCCACATCTTC
GGCTCCATCAACGGAGTCGACTTCGACATGGTCGGACAAGGAACCGGAAACCCAAACGACGGATACGAGG
AGCTCAACCTCAAGTCCACCAAGGTAAGTTTTCTTGAGACCTTTACTAACTAACTAGGTCTCATAGATTT
TCAGGGTGACCTCCAATTCTCCCCATGGATACTCGTCCCACACATCGGATACGGATTCCACCAATACCTC
CCATACCCAGACGGAATGTCCCCATTCCAAGCCGCCATGGTCGACGGGTCCGGATACCAAGTCCACCGTA
CCATGCAATTCGAGGACGGAGCCTCCCTCACCGTCAACTACCGTTACACCTACGAGGGATCGCACATCAA
GGTAAGTTATGTAGAGACCTTTACTAACTAACTAGGTCTCAAACATTTTCAGGGAGAGGCCCAAGTCAAG
GGAACCGGATTCCCAGCCGACGGACCAGTCATGACCAACTCCCTCACCGCCGCCGACTGGTGCCGTTCCA
AGAAGACCTACCCAAACGACAAGACCATCATCTCCACCTTCAAGTGGTCCTACACCACCGGAAACGGAAA
GCGTTACCGTTCCACCGCCCGTACCACCTACACCTTCGCCAAGCCAATGGCCGCCAACTACCTCAAGGTA
AGTTCTTTAGAGACCTTTACTAACTAACTAGGTCTCAGTAATTTTCAGAACCAACCAATGTACGTCTTCC
GTAAGACCGAGCTCAAGCACTCCAAGACCGAGCTCAACTTCAAGGAGTGGCAAAAGGCCTTCACCGACGT
CATGGGAATGGACGAGCTCTACAAGTCCCGTCGTCGTAAGGCCAACCCAACCAAGCTCTCCGAGAACGCC
AAGAAGCTCGCCAAGGAGGTCGAGAACGGATCCAACCCAGCTTTCTTGTACAAAGTGGGATAAATGCAAA
ATCCTTTCAAGCATTCCCTTCTTCTCTATCACTCTTCTTTCTTTTTGTCAAAAAATTCTCTCGCTAATTT
ATTTGCTTTTTTAATGTTATTATTTTATGACTTTTTATAGTCACTGAAAAGTTTGCATCTGAGTGAAGTG
AATGCTATCAAAATGTGATTCTGTCTGATGTACTTTCACAATCTCTCTTCAATTCCATTTTGAAGTGCTT
TAAACCCGAAAGGTTGAGAAAAATGCGAGCGCTCAAATATTTGTATTGTGTTCGTTGAGTGACCCAACAA
AAAGAGGAAACTTTATTGTGCCGCCAAGAAAAAAGTCTCACAACTTTATTATACATAGTTGATAATTCAC
TGGCCGTCGTTTTACAACGTCGTGACTGGGAAAACCCTGGCGTTACCCAACTTAATCGCCTTGCAGCACA
TCCCCCTTTCGCCAGCTGGCGTAATAGCGAAGAGGCCCGCACCGATCGCCCTTCCCAACAGTTGCGCAGC
CTGAATGGCGAATGGCGCCTGATGCGGTATTTTCTCCTTACGCATCTGTGCGGTATTTCACACCGCATAT
GGTGCACTCTCAGTGCAATCTGCTCTGATGCCGCATAGTTAAGCCAGCCCCGACACCCGCCAACACCCGC
TGACGCGCCCTGACGGGCTTGTCTGCTCCCGGCATCCGCTTACAGACAAGCTGTGACCGTCTCCGGGAGC
TGCATGTGTCAGAGGTTTTCACCGTCATCACCGAAACGCGCGAGACGAAAGGGCCTCGTGATACGCCTAT
TTTTATAGGTTAATGTCATGATAATAATGGTTTCTTAGACGTCAGGTGGCACTTTTCGGGGAAATGTGCG
CGGAACCCCTATTTGTTTATTTTTCTAAATACATTCAAATATGTATCCGCTCATGAGACAATAACCCTGA
TAAATGCTTCAATAATATTGAAAAAGGAAGAGTATGAGTATTCAACATTTCCGTGTCGCCCTTATTCCCT
TTTTTGCGGCATTTTGCCTTCCTGTTTTTGCTCACCCAGAAACGCTGGTGAAAGTAAAAGATGCTGAAGA
TCAGTTGGGTGCACGAGTGGGTTACATCGAACTGGATCTCAACAGCGGTAAGATCCTTGAGAGTTTTCGC
CCCGAAGAACGTTTTCCAATGATGAGCACTTTTAAAGTTCTGCTATGTGGCGCGGTATTATCCCGTATTG
ACGCCGGGCAAGAGCAACTCGGTCGCCGCATACACTATTCTCAGAATGACTTGGTTGAGTACTCACCAGT
CACAGAAAAGCATCTTACGGATGGCATGACAGTAAGAGAATTATGCAGTGCTGCCATAACCATGAGTGAT
AACACTGCGGCCAACTTACTTCTGACAACGATCGGAGGACCGAAGGAGCTAACCGCTTTTTTGCACAACA
TGGGGGATCATGTAACTCGCCTTGATCGTTGGGAACCGGAGCTGAATGAAGCCATACCAAACGACGAGCG
TGACACCACGATGCCTGTAGCAATGGCAACAACGTTGCGCAAACTATTAACTGGCGAACTACTTACTCTA
GCTTCCCGGCAACAATTAATAGACTGGATGGAGGCGGATAAAGTTGCAGGACCACTTCTGCGCTCGGCCC
TTCCGGCTGGCTGGTTTATTGCTGATAAATCTGGAGCCGGTGAGCGTGGGTCTCGCGGTATCATTGCAGC
ACTGGGGTCAGATGGTAAGCCCTCCCGTATCGTAGTTATCTACACGACGGGGAGTCAGGCAACTATGGAT
GAACGAAATAGACAGATCGCTGAGATAGGTGCCTCACTGATTAAGCATTGGTAACTGTCAGACCAAGTTT
ACTCATATATACTTTAGATTGATTTAAAACTTCATTTTTAATTTAAAAGGATCTAGGTGAAGATCCTTTT
TGATAATCTCATGACCAAAATCCCTTAACGTGAGTTTTCGTTCCACTGAGCGTCAGACCCCGTAGAAAAG
ATCAAAGGATCTTCTTGAGATCCTTTTTTTCTGCGCGTAATCTGCTGCTTGCAAACAAAAAAACCACCGC
TACCAGCGGTGGTTTGTTTGCCGGATCAAGAGCTACCAACTCTTTTTCCGAAGGTAACTGGCTTCAGCAG
AGCGCAGATACCAAATACTGTTCTTCTAGTGTAGCCGTAGTTAGGCCACCACTTCAAGAACTCTGTAGCA
CCGCCTACATACCTCGCTCTGCTAATCCTGTTACCAGTGGCTGCTGCCAGTGGCGATAAGTCGTGTCTTA
CCGGGTTGGACTCAAGACGATAGTTACCGGATAAGGCGCAGCGGTCGGGCTGAACGGGGGGTTCGTGCAC
ACAGCCCAGCTTGGAGCGAACGACCTACACCGAACTGAGATACCTACAGCGTGAGCTATGAGAAAGCGCC
ACGCTTCCCGAAGGGAGAAAGGCGGACAGGTATCCGGTAAGCGGCAGGGTCGGAACAGGAGAGCGCACGA
GGGAGCTTCCAGGGGGAAACGCCTGGTATCTTTATAGTCCTGTCGGGTTTCGCCACCTCTGACTTGAGCG
TCGATTTTTGTGATGCTCGTCAGGGGGGCGGAGCCTATGGAAAAACGCCAGCAACGCGGCCTTTTTACGG
TTCCTGGTCTTTTGCTGGCCTTTTGCTCACATGTTCTTTCCTGCGTTATCCCCTGATTCTGTGGATAACC
GTATTACCGCCTTTGAGTGAGCTGATACCAGCGGATAACAATTTCACA
